Addgene plasmid #97397: PEP111E
Purpose: binary construct of plastid-targeted mCherry with sfGFP11 tag for plant expression
Depositing lab: Savithramma Dinesh-Kumar. Depositing organization: University of California, Davis. Publication: Spatiotemporal Monitoring of Pseudomonas syringae Effectors via Type III Secretion Using Split Fluorescent Protein Fragments. Park E, Lee HY, Woo J, Choi D, Dinesh-Kumar SP. Plant Cell. 2017 Jul;29(7):1571-1584. doi: 10.1105/tpc.17.00047. Epub 2017 Jun 14. PubMed 28619883.
Backbone
  Vector backbone: pCAMBIA1380
  Vector type: Plant Expression
  Selectable markers: Hygromycin
Growth in bacteria
  Bacterial resistance: Kanamycin, 50 μg/mL
  Growth temperature: 37°C
  Growth strain: DH5alpha
  Copy number: High Copy
Gene/Insert
  Gene/Insert name: mCherry-sfGFP11
  Species: Synthetic
  Tag / fusion protein: Plastid target
Terms and licenses: Academic/Nonprofit Terms; Industry Terms: Not Available to Industry
How to cite: PEP111E was a gift from Savithramma Dinesh-Kumar (Addgene plasmid # 97397 ; http://n2t.net/addgene:97397 ; RRID:Addgene_97397)
