[The description below was written by a language model from this plasmid's Addgene catalogue record and pLannotate feature annotations shown in this document.]
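Description:
PEP111E is a plant binary vector built on the pCAMBIA1380 backbone, designed for Agrobacterium-mediated delivery of a plastid-targeted mCherry carrying an sfGFP11 tag. It replicates in E. coli from a high-copy ColE1/pBR322-type origin (with the bom mobilisation region) and in Agrobacterium through the pVS1 replicon, made up of oriV, RepA and the StaA stability protein. Bacterial selection is by kanamycin via an aminoglycoside phosphotransferase gene located outside the T-DNA. Between the nopaline-type left and right border repeats, the T-DNA carries a hygromycin phosphotransferase gene driven by an enhanced CaMV 35S promoter and terminated by the CaMV poly(A) signal, allowing hygromycin selection of transformed plant cells.

The payload lies on the opposite strand from the hygromycin cassette. It opens with a fragment matching the Arabidopsis chloroplast RecA protein, which presumably provides the transit peptide responsible for the plastid targeting stated in the record. This is followed by the mCherry coding sequence and a Myc epitope tag, and the NOS terminator sits just before the right border. The sfGFP11 segment named in the catalogue entry is not annotated in the feature table, probably because it is so short; it would be expected near the C-terminal end of the fusion. No promoter for the fusion is annotated either. About 1.4 kb upstream of the RecA fragment carries no annotation, and the record does not state what drives expression.

sfGFP11 is the small eleventh beta-strand of superfolder GFP, which restores green fluorescence only when it meets the complementary GFP1-10 fragment. The associated work used split fluorescent protein fragments to monitor Pseudomonas syringae type III effectors. In that setting, this construct probably serves as a red-fluorescent, plastid-localised GFP11 partner or control for testing complementation in that compartment.
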