Features (pLannotate 1.2.2; 19 found; start..end, strand, type, name):
      5..23      +  CDS            9xHis (fragment): 9xHis affinity tag
     58..310     +  terminator     NOS terminator: nopaline synthase terminator and poly(A) signal
    332..356     +  misc_feature   RB T-DNA repeat: right border repeat from nopaline C58 T-DNA
    696..1097    +  CDS            Y4CG_SINFN (fragment): Protein inferred from homology: Swiss-Prot protein existence level 3. From Sinorhizobium fredii (strain NBRC 101917 / NGR234).
   1657..2286    +  CDS            pVS1 StaA: stability protein from the Pseudomonas plasmid pVS1 (Heeb et al., 2000)
   2715..3788    +  CDS            pVS1 RepA: replication protein from the Pseudomonas plasmid pVS1 (Heeb et al., 2000)
   3854..4048    +  rep_origin     pVS1 oriV: origin of replication for the Pseudomonas plasmid pVS1 (Heeb et al., 2000)
   4251..4290    +  CDS            rop (fragment): Rop protein, which maintains plasmids at low copy number; rop
   4392..4532    +  misc_feature   bom: basis of mobility region from pBR322
   4718..5306    -  rep_origin     ori: high-copy-number ColE1/pMB1/pBR322/pUC origin of replication
   5393..6187    -  CDS            KanR: aminoglycoside phosphotransferase; aphA-3; confers resistance to kanamycin
   6612..6636    +  misc_feature   LB T-DNA repeat: left border repeat from nopaline C58 T-DNA
   6714..6888    -  polyA_signal   CaMV poly(A) signal: cauliflower mosaic virus polyadenylation signal
   6929..7954    -  CDS            HygR: hygromycin B phosphotransferase confers resistance to hygromycin
   8021..8697    -  promoter       CaMV 35S promoter (enhanced): cauliflower mosaic virus 35S promoter with a duplicated enhancer region
  10124..10318   +  CDS            RECA (fragment): RECAC_ARATH - Experimental evidence at transcript level: Swiss-Prot protein existence level 2. Involved in recombination ability and DNA strand transfer activity. From Arabidopsis thaliana (Mouse-ear cress).
  10325..11029   +  CDS            mCherry: mCherry is a basic (constitutively fluorescent) red fluorescent protein published in 2004, derived from Discosoma sp.. It is reported to be a very rapidly-maturing monomer with low acid sensitivity.
  11039..11068   +  CDS            Myc: Myc (human c-Myc proto-oncogene) epitope tag
  11068..11105   -  misc_feature   MCS (fragment): pBluescript multiple cloning site
>Addgene plasmid #97397 | PEP111E | addgene full sequence | sequence record 192903 | Addgene NGS Result
CTAGCCACCACCACCACCACCACGTGTGAATTACAGGTGACCAGCTCGAATTTCCCCGATCGTTCAAACA
TTTGGCAATAAAGTTTCTTAAGATTGAATCCTGTTGCCGGTCTTGCGATGATTATCATATAATTTCTGTT
GAATTACGTTAAGCATGTAATAATTAACATGTAATGCATGACGTTATTTATGAGATGGGTTTTTATGATT
AGAGTCCCGCAATTATACATTTAATACGCGATAGAAAACAAAATATAGCGCGCAAACTAGGATAAATTAT
CGCGCGCGGTGTCATCTATGTTACTAGATCGGGAATTAAACTATCAGTGTTTGACAGGATATATTGGCGG
GTAAACCTAAGAGAAAAGAGCGTTTATTAGAATAATCGGATATTTAAAAGGGCGTGAAAAGGTTTATCCG
TTCGTCCATTTGTATGTGCATGCCAACCACAGGGTTCCCCTCGGGATCAAAGTACTTTGATCCAACCCCT
CCGCTGCTATAGTGCAGTCGGCTTCTGACGTTCAGTGCAGCCGTCTTCTGAAAACGACATGTCGCACAAG
TCCTAAGTTACGCGACAGGCTGCCGCCCTGCCCTTTTCCTGGCGTTTTCTTGTCGCGTGTTTTAGTCGCA
TAAAGTAGAATACTTGCGACTAGAACCGGAGACATTACGCCATGAACAAGAGCGCCGCCGCTGGCCTGCT
GGGCTATGCCCGCGTCAGCACCGACGACCAGGACTTGACCAACCAACGGGCCGAACTGCACGCGGCCGGC
TGCACCAAGCTGTTTTCCGAGAAGATCACCGGCACCAGGCGCGACCGCCCGGAGCTGGCCAGGATGCTTG
ACCACCTACGCCCTGGCGACGTTGTGACAGTGACCAGGCTAGACCGCCTGGCCCGCAGCACCCGCGACCT
ACTGGACATTGCCGAGCGCATCCAGGAGGCCGGCGCGGGCCTGCGTAGCCTGGCAGAGCCGTGGGCCGAC
ACCACCACGCCGGCCGGCCGCATGGTGTTGACCGTGTTCGCCGGCATTGCCGAGTTCGAGCGTTCCCTAA
TCATCGACCGCACCCGGAGCGGGCGCGAGGCCGCCAAGGCCCGAGGCGTGAAGTTTGGCCCCCGCCCTAC
CCTCACCCCGGCACAGATCGCGCACGCCCGCGAGCTGATCGACCAGGAAGGCCGCACCGTGAAAGAGGCG
GCTGCACTGCTTGGCGTGCATCGCTCGACCCTGTACCGCGCACTTGAGCGCAGCGAGGAAGTGACGCCCA
CCGAGGCCAGGCGGCGCGGTGCCTTCCGTGAGGACGCATTGACCGAGGCCGACGCCCTGGCGGCCGCCGA
GAATGAACGCCAAGAGGAACAAGCATGAAACCGCACCAGGACGGCCAGGACGAACCGTTTTTCATTACCG
AAGAGATCGAGGCGGAGATGATCGCGGCCGGGTACGTGTTCGAGCCGCCCGCGCACGTCTCAACCGTGCG
GCTGCATGAAATCCTGGCCGGTTTGTCTGATGCCAAGCTGGCGGCCTGGCCGGCCAGCTTGGCCGCTGAA
GAAACCGAGCGCCGCCGTCTAAAAAGGTGATGTGTATTTGAGTAAAACAGCTTGCGTCATGCGGTCGCTG
CGTATATGATGCGATGAGTAAATAAACAAATACGCAAGGGGAACGCATGAAGGTTATCGCTGTACTTAAC
CAGAAAGGCGGGTCAGGCAAGACGACCATCGCAACCCATCTAGCCCGCGCCCTGCAACTCGCCGGGGCCG
ATGTTCTGTTAGTCGATTCCGATCCCCAGGGCAGTGCCCGCGATTGGGCGGCCGTGCGGGAAGATCAACC
GCTAACCGTTGTCGGCATCGACCGCCCGACGATTGACCGCGACGTGAAGGCCATCGGCCGGCGCGACTTC
GTAGTGATCGACGGAGCGCCCCAGGCGGCGGACTTGGCTGTGTCCGCGATCAAGGCAGCCGACTTCGTGC
TGATTCCGGTGCAGCCAAGCCCTTACGACATATGGGCCACCGCCGACCTGGTGGAGCTGGTTAAGCAGCG
CATTGAGGTCACGGATGGAAGGCTACAAGCGGCCTTTGTCGTGTCGCGGGCGATCAAAGGCACGCGCATC
GGCGGTGAGGTTGCCGAGGCGCTGGCCGGGTACGAGCTGCCCATTCTTGAGTCCCGTATCACGCAGCGCG
TGAGCTACCCAGGCACTGCCGCCGCCGGCACAACCGTTCTTGAATCAGAACCCGAGGGCGACGCTGCCCG
CGAGGTCCAGGCGCTGGCCGCTGAAATTAAATCAAAACTCATTTGAGTTAATGAGGTAAAGAGAAAATGA
GCAAAAGCACAAACACGCTAAGTGCCGGCCGTCCGAGCGCACGCAGCAGCAAGGCTGCAACGTTGGCCAG
CCTGGCAGACACGCCAGCCATGAAGCGGGTCAACTTTCAGTTGCCGGCGGAGGATCACACCAAGCTGAAG
ATGTACGCGGTACGCCAAGGCAAGACCATTACCGAGCTGCTATCTGAATACATCGCGCAGCTACCAGAGT
AAATGAGCAAATGAATAAATGAGTAGATGAATTTTAGCGGCTAAAGGAGGCGGCATGGAAAATCAAGAAC
AACCAGGCACCGACGCCGTGGAATGCCCCATGTGTGGAGGAACGGGCGGTTGGCCAGGCGTAAGCGGCTG
GGTTGCCTGCCGGCCCTGCAATGGCACTGGAACCCCCAAGCCCGAGGAATCGGCGTGAGCGGTCGCAAAC
CATCCGGCCCGGTACAAATCGGCGCGGCGCTGGGTGATGACCTGGTGGAGAAGTTGAAGGCCGCGCAGGC
CGCCCAGCGGCAACGCATCGAGGCAGAAGCACGCCCCGGTGAATCGTGGCAAGCGGCCGCTGATCGAATC
CGCAAAGAATCCCGGCAACCGCCGGCAGCCGGTGCGCCGTCGATTAGGAAGCCGCCCAAGGGCGACGAGC
AACCAGATTTTTTCGTTCCGATGCTCTATGACGTGGGCACCCGCGATAGTCGCAGCATCATGGACGTGGC
CGTTTTCCGTCTGTCGAAGCGTGACCGACGAGCTGGCGAGGTGATCCGCTACGAGCTTCCAGACGGGCAC
GTAGAGGTTTCCGCAGGGCCGGCCGGCATGGCCAGTGTGTGGGATTACGACCTGGTACTGATGGCGGTTT
CCCATCTAACCGAATCCATGAACCGATACCGGGAAGGGAAGGGAGACAAGCCCGGCCGCGTGTTCCGTCC
ACACGTTGCGGACGTACTCAAGTTCTGCCGGCGAGCCGATGGCGGAAAGCAGAAAGACGACCTGGTAGAA
ACCTGCATTCGGTTAAACACCACGCACGTTGCCATGCAGCGTACGAAGAAGGCCAAGAACGGCCGCCTGG
TGACGGTATCCGAGGGTGAAGCCTTGATTAGCCGCTACAAGATCGTAAAGAGCGAAACCGGGCGGCCGGA
GTACATCGAGATCGAGCTAGCTGATTGGATGTACCGCGAGATCACAGAAGGCAAGAACCCGGACGTGCTG
ACGGTTCACCCCGATTACTTTTTGATCGATCCCGGCATCGGCCGTTTTCTCTACCGCCTGGCACGCCGCG
CCGCAGGCAAGGCAGAAGCCAGATGGTTGTTCAAGACGATCTACGAACGCAGTGGCAGCGCCGGAGAGTT
CAAGAAGTTCTGTTTCACCGTGCGCAAGCTGATCGGGTCAAATGACCTGCCGGAGTACGATTTGAAGGAG
GAGGCGGGGCAGGCTGGCCCGATCCTAGTCATGCGCTACCGCAACCTGATCGAGGGCGAAGCATCCGCCG
GTTCCTAATGTACGGAGCAGATGCTAGGGCAAATTGCCCTAGCAGGGGAAAAAGGTCGAAAAGGTCTCTT
TCCTGTGGATAGCACGTACATTGGGAACCCAAAGCCGTACATTGGGAACCGGAACCCGTACATTGGGAAC
CCAAAGCCGTACATTGGGAACCGGTCACACATGTAAGTGACTGATATAAAAGAGAAAAAAGGCGATTTTT
CCGCCTAAAACTCTTTAAAACTTATTAAAACTCTTAAAACCCGCCTGGCCTGTGCATAACTGTCTGGCCA
GCGCACAGCCGAAGAGCTGCAAAAAGCGCCTACCCTTCGGTCGCTGCGCTCCCTACGCCCCGCCGCTTCG
CGTCGGCCTATCGCGGCCGCTGGCCGCTCAAAAATGGCTGGCCTACGGCCAGGCAATCTACCAGGGCGCG
GACAAGCCGCGCCGTCGCCACTCGACCGCCGGCGCCCACATCAAGGCACCCTGCCTCGCGCGTTTCGGTG
ATGACGGTGAAAACCTCTGACACATGCAGCTCCCGGAGACGGTCACAGCTTGTCTGTAAGCGGATGCCGG
GAGCAGACAAGCCCGTCAGGGCGCGTCAGCGGGTGTTGGCGGGTGTCGGGGCGCAGCCATGACCCAGTCA
CGTAGCGATAGCGGAGTGTATACTGGCTTAACTATGCGGCATCAGAGCAGATTGTACTGAGAGTGCACCA
TATGCGGTGTGAAATACCGCACAGATGCGTAAGGAGAAAATACCGCATCAGGCGCTCTTCCGCTTCCTCG
CTCACTGACTCGCTGCGCTCGGTCGTTCGGCTGCGGCGAGCGGTATCAGCTCACTCAAAGGCGGTAATAC
GGTTATCCACAGAATCAGGGGATAACGCAGGAAAGAACATGTGAGCAAAAGGCCAGCAAAAGGCCAGGAA
CCGTAAAAAGGCCGCGTTGCTGGCGTTTTTCCATAGGCTCCGCCCCCCTGACGAGCATCACAAAAATCGA
CGCTCAAGTCAGAGGTGGCGAAACCCGACAGGACTATAAAGATACCAGGCGTTTCCCCCTGGAAGCTCCC
TCGTGCGCTCTCCTGTTCCGACCCTGCCGCTTACCGGATACCTGTCCGCCTTTCTCCCTTCGGGAAGCGT
GGCGCTTTCTCATAGCTCACGCTGTAGGTATCTCAGTTCGGTGTAGGTCGTTCGCTCCAAGCTGGGCTGT
GTGCACGAACCCCCCGTTCAGCCCGACCGCTGCGCCTTATCCGGTAACTATCGTCTTGAGTCCAACCCGG
TAAGACACGACTTATCGCCACTGGCAGCAGCCACTGGTAACAGGATTAGCAGAGCGAGGTATGTAGGCGG
TGCTACAGAGTTCTTGAAGTGGTGGCCTAACTACGGCTACACTAGAAGGACAGTATTTGGTATCTGCGCT
CTGCTGAAGCCAGTTACCTTCGGAAAAAGAGTTGGTAGCTCTTGATCCGGCAAACAAACCACCGCTGGTA
GCGGTGGTTTTTTTGTTTGCAAGCAGCAGATTACGCGCAGAAAAAAAGGATCTCAAGAAGATCCTTTGAT
CTTTTCTACGGGGTCTGACGCTCAGTGGAACGAAAACTCACGTTAAGGGATTTTGGTCATGCATTCTAGG
TACTAAAACAATTCATCCAGTAAAATATAATATTTTATTTTCTCCCAATCAGGCTTGATCCCCAGTAAGT
CAAAAAATAGCTCGACATACTGTTCTTCCCCGATATCCTCCCTGATCGACCGGACGCAGAAGGCAATGTC
ATACCACTTGTCCGCCCTGCCGCTTCTCCCAAGATCAATAAAGCCACTTACTTTGCCATCTTTCACAAAG
ATGTTGCTGTCTCCCAGGTCGCCGTGGGAAAAGACAAGTTCCTCTTCGGGCTTTTCCGTCTTTAAAAAAT
CATACAGCTCGCGCGGATCTTTAAATGGAGTGTCTTCTTCCCAGTTTTCGCAATCCACATCGGCCAGATC
GTTATTCAGTAAGTAATCCAATTCGGCTAAGCGGCTGTCTAAGCTATTCGTATAGGGACAATCCGATATG
TCGATGGAGTGAAAGAGCCTGATGCACTCCGCATACAGCTCGATAATCTTTTCAGGGCTTTGTTCATCTT
CATACTCTTCCGAGCAAAGGACGCCATCGGCCTCACTCATGAGCAGATTGCTCCAGCCATCATGCCGTTC
AAAGTGCAGGACCTTTGGAACAGGCAGCTTTCCTTCCAGCCATAGCATCATGTCCTTTTCCCGTTCCACA
TCATAGGTGGTCCCTTTATACCGGCTGTCCGTCATTTTTAAATATAGGTTTTCATTTTCTCCCACCAGCT
TATATACCTTAGCAGGAGACATTCCTTCCGTATCTTTTACGCAGCGGTATTTTTCGATCAGTTTTTTCAA
TTCCGGTGATATTCTCATTTTAGCCATTTATTATTTCCTTCCTCTTTTCTACAGTATTTAAAGATACCCC
AAGAAGCTAATTATAACAAGACGAACTCCAATTCACTGTTCCTTGCATTCTAAAACCTTAAATACCAGAA
AACAGCTTTTTCAAAGTTGTTTTCAAAGTTGGCGTATAACATAGTATCGACGGAGCCGATTTTGAAACCG
CGGTGATCACAGGCAGCAACGCTCTGTCATCGTTACAATCAACATGCTACCCTCCGCGAGATCATCCGTG
TTTCAAACCCGGCAGCTTAGTTGCCGTTCTTCCGAATAGCATCGGTAACATGAGCAAAGTCTGCCGCCTT
ACAACGGCTCTCCCGCTGACGCCGTCCCGGACTGATGGGCTGCCTGTATCGAGTGGTGATTTTGTGCCGA
GCTGCCGGTCGGGGAGCTGTTGGCTGGCTGGTGGCAGGATATATTGTGGTGTAAACAAATTGACGCTTAG
ACAACTTAATAACACATTGCGGACGTTTTTAATGTACTGAATTAACGCCGAATTAATTCGGGGGATCTGG
ATTTTAGTACTGGATTTTGGTTTTAGGAATTAGAAATTTTATTGATAGAAGTATTTTACAAATACAAATA
CATACTAAGGGTTTCTTATATGCTCAACACATGAGCGAAACCCTATAGGAACCCTAATTCCCTTATCTGG
GAACTACTCACACATTATTATGGAGAAACTCGAGCTTGTCGATCGACAGATCCCGGTCGGCATCTACTCT
ATTTCTTTGCCCTCGGACGAGTGCTGGGGCGTCGGTTTCCACTATCGGCGAGTACTTCTACACAGCCATC
GGTCCAGACGGCCGCGCTTCTGCGGGCGATTTGTGTACGCCCGACAGTCCCGGCTCCGGATCGGACGATT
GCGTCGCATCGACCCTGCGCCCAAGCTGCATCATCGAAATTGCCGTCAACCAAGCTCTGATAGAGTTGGT
CAAGACCAATGCGGAGCATATACGCCCGGAGTCGTGGCGATCCTGCAAGCTCCGGATGCCTCCGCTCGAA
GTAGCGCGTCTGCTGCTCCATACAAGCCAACCACGGCCTCCAGAAGAAGATGTTGGCGACCTCGTATTGG
GAATCCCCGAACATCGCCTCGCTCCAGTCAATGACCGCTGTTATGCGGCCATTGTCCGTCAGGACATTGT
TGGAGCCGAAATCCGCGTGCACGAGGTGCCGGACTTCGGGGCAGTCCTCGGCCCAAAGCATCAGCTCATC
GAGAGCCTGCGCGACGGACGCACTGACGGTGTCGTCCATCACAGTTTGCCAGTGATACACATGGGGATCA
GCAATCGCGCATATGAAATCACGCCATGTAGTGTATTGACCGATTCCTTGCGGTCCGAATGGGCCGAACC
CGCTCGTCTGGCTAAGATCGGCCGCAGCGATCGCATCCATAGCCTCCGCGACCGGTTGTAGAACAGCGGG
CAGTTCGGTTTCAGGCAGGTCTTGCAACGTGACACCCTGTGAACGGCGGGAGATGCAATAGGTCAGGCTC
TCGCTAAACTCCCCAATGTCAAGCACTTCCGGAATCGGGAGCGCGGCCGATGCAAAGTGCCGATAAACAT
AACGATCTTTGTAGAAACCATCGGCGCAGCTATTTACCCGCAGGACATATCCACGCCCTCCTACATCGAA
GCTGAAAGCACGAGATTCTTCGCCCTCCGAGAGCTGCATCAGGTCGGAGACGCTGTCGAACTTTTCGATC
AGAAACTTCTCGACAGACGTCGCGGTGAGTTCAGGCTTTTTCATATCTCATTGCCCCCCGGATCTGCGAA
AGCTCGAGAGAGATAGATTTGTAGAGAGAGACTGGTGATTTCAGCGTGTCCTCTCCAAATGAAATGAACT
TCCTTATATAGAGGAAGGGTCTTGCGAAGGATAGTGGGATTGTGCGTCATCCCTTACGTCAGTGGAGATA
TCACATCAATCCACTTGCTTTGAAGACGTGGTTGGAACGTCTTCTTTTTCCACGATGCTCCTCGTGGGTG
GGGGTCCATCTTTGGGACCACTGTCGGCAGAGGCATCTTGAACGATAGCCTTTCCTTTATCGCAATGATG
GCATTTGTAGGTGCCACCTTCCTTTTCTACTGTCCTTTTGATGAAGTGACAGATAGCTGGGCAATGGAAT
CCGAGGAGGTTTCCCGATATTACCCTTTGTTGAAAAGTCTCAATAGCCCTTTGGTCTTCTGAGACTGTAT
CTTTGATATTCTTGGAGTAGACGAGAGTGTCGTGCTCCACCATGTTCACATCAATCCACTTGCTTTGAAG
ACGTGGTTGGAACGTCTTCTTTTTCCACGATGCTCCTCGTGGGTGGGGGTCCATCTTTGGGACCACTGTC
GGCAGAGGCATCTTGAACGATAGCCTTTCCTTTATCGCAATGATGGCATTTGTAGGTGCCACCTTCCTTT
TCTACTGTCCTTTTGATGAAGTGACAGATAGCTGGGCAATGGAATCCGAGGAGGTTTCCCGATATTACCC
TTTGTTGAAAAGTCTCAATAGCCCTTTGGTCTTCTGAGACTGTATCTTTGATATTCTTGGAGTAGACGAG
AGTGTCGTGCTCCACCATGTTGGGCCCGGCGCGCCGAATTCCCGGGGATCCGTCGAGGATCAGGATATTC
TTGTTTAAGATGTTGAACTCTATGGAGGTTTGTATGAACTGATGATCTAGGACCGGATAAGTTCCCTTCT
TCATAGCGAACTTATTCAAAGAATGTTTTGTGTATCATTCTTGTTACATTGTTATTAATGAAAAAATATT
ATTGGTCATTGGACTGAACACGAGTGTTAAATATGGACCAGGCCCCAAATAAGATCCATTGATATATGAA
TTAAATAACAAGAATAAATCGAGTCACCAAACCACTTGCCTTTTTTAACGAGACTTGTTCACCAACTTGA
TACAAAAGTCATTATCCTATGCAAATCAATAATCATACAAAAATATCCAATAACACTAAAAAATTAAAAG
AAATGGATAATTTCACAATATGTTATACGATAAAGAAGTTACTTTTCCAAGAAATTCACTGATTTTATAA
GCCCACTTGCATTAGATAAATGGCAAAAAAAAACAAAAAGGAAAAGAAATAAAGCACGAAGAATTCTAGA
AAATACGAAATACGCTTCAATGCAGTGGGACCCACGGTTCAATTATTGCCAATTTTCAGCTCCACCGTAT
ATTTAAAAAATAAAACGATAATGCTAAAAAAATATAAATCGTAACGATCGTTAAATCTCAACGGCTGGAT
CTTATGACGACCGTTAGAAATTGTGGTTGTCGACGAGTCAGTAATAAACGGCGTCAAAGTGGTTGCAGCC
GGCACACACGAGTCGTGTTTATCAACTCAAAGCACAAATACTTTTCCTCAACCTAAAAATAAGGCAATTA
GCCAAAAACAACTTTGCGTGTAAACAACGCTCAATACACGTGTCATTTTATTATTAGCTATTGCTTCACC
GCCTTAGCTTTCTCGTGACCTAGTCGTCCTCGTCTTTTCTTCTTCTTCTTCTATAAAACAATACCCAAAG
AGCTCTTCTTCTTCACAATTCAGATTTCAATTTCTCAAAATCTTAAAAACTTTCTCTCAATTCTCTCTAC
CGTGATCAAGGTAAATTTCTGTGTTCCTTATTCTCTCAAAATCTTCGATTTTGTTTTCGTTCGATCCCAA
TTTCGTATATGTTCTTTGGTTTAGATTCTGTTAATCTTAGATCGAAGACGATTTTCTGGGTTTGATCGTT
AGATATCATCTTAATTCTCGATTAGGGTTTCATAAATATCATCCGATTTGTTCAAATAATTTGAGTTTTG
TCGAATAATTACTCTTCGATTTGTGATTTCTATCTAGATCTGGTGTTAGTTTCTAGTTTGTGCGATCGAA
TTTGTCGATTAATCTGAGTTTTTCTGATTAACAGATGAAGCTTATGGATTCACAGCTAGTCTTGTCTCTG
AAGCTGAATCCAAGCTTCACTCCTCTTTCTCCTCTCTTCCCTTTCACTCCATGTTCTTCTTTTTCGCCGT
CGCTCCGGTTTTCTTCTTGCTACTCCCGCCGCCTCTATTCTCCGGTTACCGTCTACGCCGCGAAGAAACT
CTCCCACAAAATCAGTTCTGAATTCGATGGTACCGTGAGCAAGGGCGAGGAGGATAACATGGCCATCATC
AAGGAGTTCATGCGCTTCAAGGTGCACATGGAGGGCTCCGTGAACGGCCACGAGTTCGAGATCGAGGGCG
AGGGCGAGGGCCGCCCCTACGAGGGCACCCAGACCGCCAAGCTGAAGGTGACCAAGGGTGGCCCCCTGCC
CTTCGCCTGGGACATCCTGTCCCCTCAGTTCATGTACGGCTCCAAGGCCTACGTGAAGCACCCCGCCGAC
ATCCCCGACTACTTGAAGCTGTCCTTCCCCGAGGGCTTCAAGTGGGAGCGCGTGATGAACTTCGAGGACG
GCGGCGTGGTGACCGTGACCCAGGACTCCTCCCTGCAGGACGGCGAGTTCATCTACAAGGTGAAGCTGCG
CGGCACCAACTTCCCCTCCGACGGCCCCGTAATGCAGAAGAAGACCATGGGCTGGGAGGCCTCCTCCGAG
CGGATGTACCCCGAGGACGGCGCCCTGAAGGGCGAGATCAAGCAGAGGCTGAAGCTGAAGGACGGCGGCC
ACTACGACGCTGAGGTCAAGACCACCTACAAGGCCAAGAAGCCCGTGCAGCTGCCCGGCGCCTACAACGT
CAACATCAAGTTGGACATCACCTCCCACAACGAGGACTACACCATCGTGGAACAGTACGAACGCGCCGAG
GGCCGCCACTCCACCGGCGGCATGGACGAGCTGTACAAGGCATGCATGGAGCAAAAGCTCATTTCTGAAG
AGGACTTGAATTCCTGCAGCCCGGGGGATCCACTAGTTCTAGAGCTCGGCGACGGCGGCAGCGGCGGCGG
CAGCCGGGACCACATGGTGCTGCACGAGTACGTGAACGCCGCCGGCATCACATGAAGATCTATCTAAACG
